Addgene plasmid #132169: pDONR221_SLC52A1
Purpose: Gateway entry clone with codon-optimized ORF sequence for subcloning into custom expression vectors
Depositing lab: RESOLUTE Consortium & Giulio Superti-Furga. Depositing organization: CeMM Research Center for Molecular Medicine. Publication: The RESOLUTE consortium: unlocking SLC transporters for drug discovery. Superti-Furga G, Lackner D, Wiedmer T, Ingles-Prieto A, Barbosa B, Girardi E, Goldmann U, Gurtl B, Klavins K, Klimek C, Lindinger S, Lineiro-Retes E, Muller AC, Onstein S, Redinger G, Reil D, Sedlyarov V, Wolf G, Crawford M, Everley R, ... Steppan CM. Nat Rev Drug Discov. 2020 Jul;19(7):429-430. doi: 10.1038/d41573-020-00056-6. PubMed 32265506.
Backbone
  Vector backbone: pDONR221
  Backbone manufacturer: Thermo Fisher Scientific
  Backbone size w/o insert (bp): 2550
  Vector type: Mammalian Expression
Growth in bacteria
  Bacterial resistance: Kanamycin, 50 μg/mL
  Growth temperature: 37°C
  Growth strain: Stbl3
  Copy number: High Copy
Gene/Insert
  Gene/Insert name: SLC52A1 (alt name: FLJ10060, GPCR42, PAR2, hRFT1, RFVT1, GPR172B)
  Species: H. sapiens (human)
  Insert size (bp): 1344
  Entrez Gene: SLC52A1 (a.k.a. GPCR42, GPR172B, PAR2, RFT1, RFVT1, hRFT1)
  Cloning method: Gateway Cloning
  Sequencing primers: 5′ M13-fwd; 3′ M13-rev
Terms and licenses: Academic/Nonprofit Terms; Industry Terms
Depositor comments: For more information on the full Resolute plasmid collection, please see www.addgene.org/depositor-collections/re-solute/. Please provide your feedback on this plasmid to the RESOLUTE consortium by filling out their RESOLUTE repository feedback form: https://forms.office.com/Pages/ResponsePage.aspx?id=0e05yklzmkS7rjFGQL4N7z4feCLQvEJAmVcOCM_u885UN1JJRko0Ukg4TVQwNTZLOUxPQVJWT1NHUCQlQCN0PWcu
How to cite: pDONR221_SLC52A1 was a gift from RESOLUTE Consortium & Giulio Superti-Furga (Addgene plasmid # 132169 ; http://n2t.net/addgene:132169 ; RRID:Addgene_132169)
