[The description below was written by a language model from this plasmid's Addgene catalogue record and pLannotate feature annotations shown in this document.]
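Description:
pDONR221_SLC52A1 is a Gateway entry clone built on the pDONR221 backbone, carrying a codon-optimized open reading frame for human SLC52A1 (also known as RFVT1, hRFT1, GPR172B or PAR2). This solute carrier is generally known as a riboflavin transporter, and the annotation notes it may also act as a cell receptor for certain retroviral envelopes. The full plasmid is about 3.9 kb. It is maintained in E. coli through a high-copy ColE1/pUC-type origin of replication and selected with kanamycin via an aminoglycoside phosphotransferase (KanR) gene.

The 1,344 bp SLC52A1 coding sequence sits between attL1 and attL2, the recombination sites recognised in the Gateway LR reaction. This arrangement lets the ORF be moved directionally, in a single recombination step, into any attR-containing destination vector. Although the catalogue lists the vector type as mammalian expression, the feature table shows no eukaryotic promoter or polyadenylation signal driving the insert, so the plasmid is a shuttle or storage clone rather than an expression construct. Expression features, including any tags, would come from the chosen destination vector.

Upstream of attL1 lie the rrnB T1 and T2 transcription terminators, which insulate the insert from read-through transcription in bacteria. A T7 promoter lies just beyond attL2 in reverse orientation. Short lacI and lacZα fragments are backbone remnants, and M13 forward and reverse sites are the listed sequencing primers. The plasmid belongs to a large consortium collection of SLC transporter clones, intended as a source of ORFs for subcloning into custom expression vectors for transporter research and drug discovery.
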