Features (pLannotate 1.2.2; 10 found; start..end, strand, type, name):
    121..213     +  CDS            lacI (fragment): lac repressor; lacI; The lac repressor binds to the lac operator to inhibit transcription in E. coli. This inhibition can be relieved by adding lactose or isopropyl-β-D-thiogalactopyranoside (IPTG).
    268..295     -  terminator     rrnB T2 terminator: transcription terminator T2 from the E. coli rrnB gene
    427..470     +  terminator     rrnB T1 terminator: Escherichia coli rrnB; transcription terminator T1 from the E. coli rrnB gene
    517..553     -  CDS            lacZα (fragment): LacZα fragment of β-galactosidase; lacZ fragment
    569..668     +  protein_bind   attL1: mutant version of attL; recombination site for the Gateway® LR reaction LR Clonase™
    674..2017    +  CDS            SLC52A1: S52A1_HUMAN - Also known as GPR172B, PAR2, RFT1. Experimental evidence at protein level: Swiss-Prot protein existence level 1. (Microbial infection) May function as a cell receptor to retroviral envelopes similar to the porcine endogenous retrovirus (PERV-A). From Homo sapiens (Human).
   2019..2118    -  protein_bind   attL2: mutant version of attL; recombination site for the Gateway® LR reaction LR Clonase™
   2136..2154    -  promoter       T7 promoter: promoter for bacteriophage T7 RNA polymerase
   2288..3097    +  CDS            KanR: aminoglycoside phosphotransferase; aph(3')-Ia; confers resistance to kanamycin in bacteria or G418 (Geneticin®) in eukaryotes
   3244..3832    +  rep_origin     ori: high-copy-number ColE1/pMB1/pBR322/pUC origin of replication
>Addgene plasmid #132169 | pDONR221_SLC52A1 | depositor full sequence | sequence record 253737 | Full Sequence
CTTTCCTGCGTTATCCCCTGATTCTGTGGATAACCGTATTACCGCCTTTGAGTGAGCTGATACCGCTCGC
CGCAGCCGAACGACCGAGCGCAGCGAGTCAGTGAGCGAGGAAGCGGAAGAGCGCCCAATACGCAAACCGC
CTCTCCCCGCGCGTTGGCCGATTCATTAATGCAGCTGGCACGACAGGTTTCCCGACTGGAAAGCGGGCAG
TGAGCGCAACGCAATTAATACGCGTACCGCTAGCCAGGAAGAGTTTGTAGAAACGCAAAAAGGCCATCCG
TCAGGATGGCCTTCTGCTTAGTTTGATGCCTGGCAGTTTATGGCGGGCGTCCTGCCCGCCACCCTCCGGG
CCGTTGCTTCACAACGTTCAAATCCGCTCCCGGCGGATTTGTCCTACTCAGGAGAGCGTTCACCGACAAA
CAACAGATAAAACGAAAGGCCCAGTCTTCCGACTGAGCCTTTCGTTTTATTTGATGCCTGGCAGTTCCCT
ACTCTCGCGTTAACGCTAGCATGGATGTTTTCCCAGTCACGACGTTGTAAAACGACGGCCAGTCTTAAGC
TCGGGCCCCAAATAATGATTTTATTTTGACTGATAGTGACCTGTTCGTTGCAACACATTGATGAGCAATG
CTTTTTTATAATGCCAACTTTGTACAAAAAAGCAGGCTCCACCATGGCAGCACCTACCCTGGGCAGGCTG
GTGCTGACACACCTGCTGGTGGCCCTGTTCGGAATGGGAAGCTGGGCAGCAGTGAACGGAATCTGGGTGG
AGCTGCCAGTGGTGGTGAAGGACCTGCCTGAGGGCTGGTCCCTGCCATCTTACCTGAGCGTGGTGGTGGC
CCTGGGAAATCTGGGACTGCTGGTGGTGACCCTGTGGAGGCAGCTGGCACCAGGCAAGGGAGAGCAGGTG
CCTATCCAGGTGGTGCAGGTGCTGTCCGTGGTGGGCACCGCCCTGCTGGCCCCACTGTGGCACCACGTGG
CACCAGTGGCAGGACAGCTGCACTCTGTGGCCTTCCTGACACTGGCCCTGGTGCTGGCCATGGCCTGCTG
TACCTCTAACGTGACATTCCTGCCATTTCTGAGCCACCTGCCCCCTCCATTTCTGCGGTCTTTCTTTCTG
GGACAGGGACTGAGCGCCCTGCTGCCATGCGTGCTGGCCCTGGTGCAGGGAGTGGGCCGGCTGGAGTGTC
CCCCTGCCCCCACCAATGGCACATCTGGCCCACCCCTGGACTTCCCAGAGAGATTTCCCGCCAGCACCTT
CTTTTGGGCCCTGACCGCCCTGCTGGTGACATCCGCCGCAGCCTTCCGGGGACTGCTGCTGCTGCTGCCT
TCCCTGCCATCTGTGACCACAGGAGGATCCGGACCTGAGCTGCAGCTGGGATCTCCAGGAGCAGAGGAGG
AGGAGAAGGAGGAGGAGGAGGCCCTGCCTCTGCAGGAGCCTCCATCTCAGGCAGCAGGAACAATCCCTGG
ACCAGATCCAGAGGCACACCAGCTGTTCAGCGCCCACGGAGCCTTTCTGCTGGGACTGATGGCCTTCACC
TCCGCCGTGACAAACGGCGTGCTGCCCTCTGTGCAGTCTTTTAGCTGCCTGCCTTACGGCAGGCTGGCCT
ATCACCTGGCAGTGGTGCTGGGAAGCGCCGCAAATCCACTGGCATGCTTCCTGGCAATGGGCGTGCTGTG
CCGCAGCCTGGCAGGACTGGTGGGCCTGTCCCTGCTGGGCATGCTGTTTGGCGCCTACCTGATGGCACTG
GCAATCCTGTCCCCTTGTCCACCTCTGGTGGGAACCACAGCAGGAGTGGTGCTGGTGGTGCTGAGCTGGG
TGCTGTGCCTGTGCGTGTTCAGCTATGTGAAGGTGGCCGCCAGCTCCCTGCTGCACGGAGGAGGCCGGCC
CGCCCTGCTGGCAGCCGGCGTGGCCATCCAAGTGGGCTCCCTGCTGGGCGCCGGCGCCATGTTCCCACCC
ACCAGCATCTATCACGTGTTTCAGTCCAGAAAGGACTGCGTGGATCCCTGTGGCCCTGACCCAGCTTTCT
TGTACAAAGTTGGCATTATAAGAAAGCATTGCTTATCAATTTGTTGCAACGAACAGGTCACTATCAGTCA
AAATAAAATCATTATTTGCCATCCAGCTGATATCCCCTATAGTGAGTCGTATTACATGGTCATAGCTGTT
TCCTGGCAGCTCTGGCCCGTGTCTCAAAATCTCTGATGTTACATTGCACAAGATAAAATAATATCATCAT
GAACAATAAAACTGTCTGCTTACATAAACAGTAATACAAGGGGTGTTATGAGCCATATTCAACGGGAAAC
GTCGAGGCCGCGATTAAATTCCAACATGGATGCTGATTTATATGGGTATAAATGGGCTCGCGATAATGTC
GGGCAATCAGGTGCGACAATCTATCGCTTGTATGGGAAGCCCGATGCGCCAGAGTTGTTTCTGAAACATG
GCAAAGGTAGCGTTGCCAATGATGTTACAGATGAGATGGTCAGACTAAACTGGCTGACGGAATTTATGCC
TCTTCCGACCATCAAGCATTTTATCCGTACTCCTGATGATGCATGGTTACTCACCACTGCGATCCCCGGA
AAAACAGCATTCCAGGTATTAGAAGAATATCCTGATTCAGGTGAAAATATTGTTGATGCGCTGGCAGTGT
TCCTGCGCCGGTTGCATTCGATTCCTGTTTGTAATTGTCCTTTTAACAGCGATCGCGTATTTCGTCTCGC
TCAGGCGCAATCACGAATGAATAACGGTTTGGTTGATGCGAGTGATTTTGATGACGAGCGTAATGGCTGG
CCTGTTGAACAAGTCTGGAAAGAAATGCATAAACTTTTGCCATTCTCACCGGATTCAGTCGTCACTCATG
GTGATTTCTCACTTGATAACCTTATTTTTGACGAGGGGAAATTAATAGGTTGTATTGATGTTGGACGAGT
CGGAATCGCAGACCGATACCAGGATCTTGCCATCCTATGGAACTGCCTCGGTGAGTTTTCTCCTTCATTA
CAGAAACGGCTTTTTCAAAAATATGGTATTGATAATCCTGATATGAATAAATTGCAGTTTCATTTGATGC
TCGATGAGTTTTTCTAATCAGAATTGGTTAATTGGTTGTAACACTGGCAGAGCATTACGCTGACTTGACG
GGACGGCGCAAGCTCATGACCAAAATCCCTTAACGTGAGTTACGCGTCGTTCCACTGAGCGTCAGACCCC
GTAGAAAAGATCAAAGGATCTTCTTGAGATCCTTTTTTTCTGCGCGTAATCTGCTGCTTGCAAACAAAAA
AACCACCGCTACCAGCGGTGGTTTGTTTGCCGGATCAAGAGCTACCAACTCTTTTTCCGAAGGTAACTGG
CTTCAGCAGAGCGCAGATACCAAATACTGTTCTTCTAGTGTAGCCGTAGTTAGGCCACCACTTCAAGAAC
TCTGTAGCACCGCCTACATACCTCGCTCTGCTAATCCTGTTACCAGTGGCTGCTGCCAGTGGCGATAAGT
CGTGTCTTACCGGGTTGGACTCAAGACGATAGTTACCGGATAAGGCGCAGCGGTCGGGCTGAACGGGGGG
TTCGTGCACACAGCCCAGCTTGGAGCGAACGACCTACACCGAACTGAGATACCTACAGCGTGAGCTATGA
GAAAGCGCCACGCTTCCCGAAGGGAGAAAGGCGGACAGGTATCCGGTAAGCGGCAGGGTCGGAACAGGAG
AGCGCACGAGGGAGCTTCCAGGGGGAAACGCCTGGTATCTTTATAGTCCTGTCGGGTTTCGCCACCTCTG
ACTTGAGCGTCGATTTTTGTGATGCTCGTCAGGGGGGCGGAGCCTATGGAAAAACGCCAGCAACGCGGCC
TTTTTACGGTTCCTGGCCTTTTGCTGGCCTTTTGCTCACATGTT
