>Addgene plasmid #132169 | pDONR221_SLC52A1 | depositor partial sequence | sequence record 253738 | Codon-optimized ORF of SLC52A1
ATGGCAGCACCTACCCTGGGCAGGCTGGTGCTGACACACCTGCTGGTGGCCCTGTTCGGAATGGGAAGCT
GGGCAGCAGTGAACGGAATCTGGGTGGAGCTGCCAGTGGTGGTGAAGGACCTGCCTGAGGGCTGGTCCCT
GCCATCTTACCTGAGCGTGGTGGTGGCCCTGGGAAATCTGGGACTGCTGGTGGTGACCCTGTGGAGGCAG
CTGGCACCAGGCAAGGGAGAGCAGGTGCCTATCCAGGTGGTGCAGGTGCTGTCCGTGGTGGGCACCGCCC
TGCTGGCCCCACTGTGGCACCACGTGGCACCAGTGGCAGGACAGCTGCACTCTGTGGCCTTCCTGACACT
GGCCCTGGTGCTGGCCATGGCCTGCTGTACCTCTAACGTGACATTCCTGCCATTTCTGAGCCACCTGCCC
CCTCCATTTCTGCGGTCTTTCTTTCTGGGACAGGGACTGAGCGCCCTGCTGCCATGCGTGCTGGCCCTGG
TGCAGGGAGTGGGCCGGCTGGAGTGTCCCCCTGCCCCCACCAATGGCACATCTGGCCCACCCCTGGACTT
CCCAGAGAGATTTCCCGCCAGCACCTTCTTTTGGGCCCTGACCGCCCTGCTGGTGACATCCGCCGCAGCC
TTCCGGGGACTGCTGCTGCTGCTGCCTTCCCTGCCATCTGTGACCACAGGAGGATCCGGACCTGAGCTGC
AGCTGGGATCTCCAGGAGCAGAGGAGGAGGAGAAGGAGGAGGAGGAGGCCCTGCCTCTGCAGGAGCCTCC
ATCTCAGGCAGCAGGAACAATCCCTGGACCAGATCCAGAGGCACACCAGCTGTTCAGCGCCCACGGAGCC
TTTCTGCTGGGACTGATGGCCTTCACCTCCGCCGTGACAAACGGCGTGCTGCCCTCTGTGCAGTCTTTTA
GCTGCCTGCCTTACGGCAGGCTGGCCTATCACCTGGCAGTGGTGCTGGGAAGCGCCGCAAATCCACTGGC
ATGCTTCCTGGCAATGGGCGTGCTGTGCCGCAGCCTGGCAGGACTGGTGGGCCTGTCCCTGCTGGGCATG
CTGTTTGGCGCCTACCTGATGGCACTGGCAATCCTGTCCCCTTGTCCACCTCTGGTGGGAACCACAGCAG
GAGTGGTGCTGGTGGTGCTGAGCTGGGTGCTGTGCCTGTGCGTGTTCAGCTATGTGAAGGTGGCCGCCAG
CTCCCTGCTGCACGGAGGAGGCCGGCCCGCCCTGCTGGCAGCCGGCGTGGCCATCCAAGTGGGCTCCCTG
CTGGGCGCCGGCGCCATGTTCCCACCCACCAGCATCTATCACGTGTTTCAGTCCAGAAAGGACTGCGTGG
ATCCCTGTGGCCCT
